Addgene plasmid #120836: pLenti6.3/NS2A
Purpose: Lentiviral expression of ZIKV protein
Depositing lab: Jan Rehwinkel. Depositing organization: University of Oxford.
Backbone
  Vector backbone: pLenti6.3
  Backbone manufacturer: Invitrogen
  Backbone size w/o insert (bp): 7735
  Vector type: Lentiviral
Growth in bacteria
  Bacterial resistance: Ampicillin, 100 μg/mL
  Growth temperature: 37°C
  Growth strain: NEB Stable
  Copy number: High Copy
Gene/Insert
  Gene/Insert name: NS2A ZIKV
  Promoter: CMV
  Tag / fusion protein: V5 (C terminal on backbone)
  Cloning method: Gateway Cloning
Terms and licenses: Academic/Nonprofit Terms; Industry Terms: Not Available to Industry
How to cite: pLenti6.3/NS2A was a gift from Jan Rehwinkel (Addgene plasmid # 120836 ; http://n2t.net/addgene:120836 ; RRID:Addgene_120836)
