[The description below was written by a language model from this plasmid's Addgene catalogue record and pLannotate feature annotations shown in this document.]
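Description:
pLenti6.3/NS2A is a lentiviral expression plasmid built on the Invitrogen pLenti6.3 backbone and carrying the NS2A coding region of Zika virus, introduced by Gateway recombination. In bacteria it is maintained through a high-copy ColE1/pUC-type origin and selected with ampicillin via β-lactamase; an f1 origin is also present. Two sequence records, one from the depositor and one from repository sequencing, are both 8,416 nt and show the same 34 features in the same order, differing only in where the circular sequence is numbered from.

The viral portion has a third-generation, self-inactivating layout. An RSV promoter fused to a truncated HIV-1 5' LTR drives the genomic transcript in packaging cells, followed by the Ψ packaging signal with a gag fragment, the RRE for Rev-dependent nuclear export, and cPPT/CTS, and it ends in a ΔU3 3' LTR with a downstream SV40 polyadenylation signal. Between these elements, the CMV enhancer/promoter drives the insert. Two short matches to tet operator sequences lie just downstream of the promoter, which suggests a tetracycline-regulatable CMV variant, although the catalogue entry lists only CMV. The insert is an approximately 680 bp fragment of the Zika polyprotein flanked by attB1 and attB2. The annotation tool's descriptive text for it concerns NS5, but this is generic polyprotein text rather than a description of the cloned segment. A backbone-encoded V5 epitope follows as a C-terminal tag for detection, and a WPRE enhances transcript expression. An SV40 promoter, paired with the bacterial EM7 promoter, drives blasticidin S deaminase, so transduced cells can be selected with blasticidin. The stated purpose is lentiviral expression of this Zika virus protein in mammalian cells.
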