Features (pLannotate 1.2.2; 34 found; start..end, strand, type, name):
      3..229     +  promoter       RSV promoter: Rous sarcoma virus enhancer/promoter
    230..410     +  LTR            5' LTR (truncated): truncated 5' long terminal repeat (LTR) from HIV-1
    457..582     +  misc_feature   HIV-1 Ψ: packaging signal of human immunodeficiency virus type 1
    566..929     +  CDS            HIV-1 gag (fragment): gag protein from human immunodeficiency virus 1; gag
   1075..1308    +  misc_feature   RRE: The Rev response element (RRE) of HIV-1 allows for Rev-dependent mRNA export from the nucleus to the cytoplasm.
   1685..1785    +  CDS            Rev (fragment): human immunodeficiency virus 1 (HIV-1) Rev protein; rev; enhances nuclear export of unspliced and incompletely spliced viral mRNAs
   1804..1921    +  misc_feature   cPPT/CTS: central polypurine tract and central termination sequence of HIV-1
   1945..2246    +  enhancer       CMV enhancer: human cytomegalovirus immediate early enhancer
   2247..2450    +  promoter       CMV promoter: human cytomegalovirus (CMV) immediate early promoter
   2452..2471    +  promoter       PLtetO-1 promoter (fragment): modified phage lambda PL promoter with tet operator sites (Lutz and Bujard, 1997)
   2473..2492    +  promoter       PLtetO-1 promoter (fragment): modified phage lambda PL promoter with tet operator sites (Lutz and Bujard, 1997)
   2532..2556    +  protein_bind   attB1: mutant version of attB; recombination site for the Gateway® BP reaction BP Clonase™
   2586..3263    +  CDS            POLG_ZIKVF (fragment): Experimental evidence at protein level: Swiss-Prot protein existence level 1. [RNA-directed RNA polymerase NS5]: Replicates the viral (+) and (-) RNA genome, and performs the capping of genomes in the cytoplasm (PubMed:30951555). Methylates viral RNA cap at guanine N-7 and ribose 2'-O positions. Once sufficient NS5 is expressed, binds to the cap-proximal structure and inhibits further translation of the viral genome (By similarity). Besides its role in RNA genome replication, also prevents the establishment of a cellular antiviral state by blocking the interferon-alpha/beta (IFN-alpha/beta) si
   3277..3301    -  protein_bind   attB2: mutant version of attB; recombination site for the Gateway® BP reaction BP Clonase™
   3354..3395    +  CDS            V5 tag: epitope tag from simian virus 5
   3419..4007    +  misc_feature   WPRE: woodchuck hepatitis virus posttranscriptional regulatory element
   4022..4338    +  promoter       SV40 promoter: SV40 enhancer and early promoter
   4386..4433    +  promoter       EM7 promoter: synthetic bacterial promoter&nbsp
   4452..4850    +  CDS            BSD: blasticidin S deaminase; Aspergillus terreus BSD; confers resistance to blasticidin
   4867..4935    +  CDS            nef (fragment): NEF_HV1Z2 - Experimental evidence at protein level: Swiss-Prot protein existence level 1. Extracellular Nef protein targets CD4(+) T-lymphocytes for apoptosis by interacting with CXCR4 surface receptors. From Human immunodeficiency virus type 1 group M subtype D (isolate Z2/CDC-Z34) (HIV-1).
   4937..5170    +  LTR            3' LTR (ΔU3): self-inactivating 3' long terminal repeat (LTR) from HIV-1
   5242..5363    +  polyA_signal   SV40 poly(A) signal: SV40 polyadenylation signal
   5403..5538    +  rep_origin     SV40 ori: SV40 origin of replication
   5559..5577    -  promoter       T7 promoter: promoter for bacteriophage T7 RNA polymerase
   5585..5740    +  CDS            lacZα (fragment): LacZα fragment of β-galactosidase; lacZ fragment
   5745..6173    +  rep_origin     f1 ori (sequence partly withheld): f1 bacteriophage origin of replication; arrow indicates direction of (+) strand synthesis
   6226..6330    +  promoter       AmpR promoter: bla
   6331..7191    +  CDS            AmpR: β-lactamase; bla; confers resistance to ampicillin, carbenicillin, and related antibiotics
   7362..7950    +  rep_origin     ori: high-copy-number ColE1/pMB1/pBR322/pUC origin of replication
   8133..8225    +  CDS            lacI (fragment): lac repressor; lacI; The lac repressor binds to the lac operator to inhibit transcription in E. coli. This inhibition can be relieved by adding lactose or isopropyl-β-D-thiogalactopyranoside (IPTG).
   8238..8259    +  protein_bind   CAP binding site: CAP binding activates transcription in the presence of cAMP. E. coli catabolite activator protein
   8274..8304    +  promoter       lac promoter: promoter for the E. coli lac operon
   8312..8328    +  protein_bind   lac operator: The lac repressor binds to the lac operator to inhibit transcription in E. coli. This inhibition can be relieved by adding lactose or isopropyl-β-D-thiogalactopyranoside (IPTG). lac repressor encoded by lacI
   8373..8391    +  promoter       T3 promoter: promoter for bacteriophage T3 RNA polymerase
>Addgene plasmid #120836 | pLenti6.3/NS2A | depositor full sequence | sequence record 229573 | pLenti6.3/NS2A sequence 8416 bps
AATGTAGTCTTATGCAATACTCTTGTAGTCTTGCAACATGGTAACGATGAGTTAGCAACATGCCTTACAA
GGAGAGAAAAAGCACCGTGCATGCCGATTGGTGGAAGTAAGGTGGTACGATCGTGCCTTATTAGGAAGGC
AACAGACGGGTCTGACATGGATTGGACGAACCACTGAATTGCCGCATTGCAGAGATATTGTATTTAAGTG
CCTAGCTCGATACATAAACGGGTCTCTCTGGTTAGACCAGATCTGAGCCTGGGAGCTCTCTGGCTAACTA
GGGAACCCACTGCTTAAGCCTCAATAAAGCTTGCCTTGAGTGCTTCAAGTAGTGTGTGCCCGTCTGTTGT
GTGACTCTGGTAACTAGAGATCCCTCAGACCCTTTTAGTCAGTGTGGAAAATCTCTAGCAGTGGCGCCCG
AACAGGGACTTGAAAGCGAAAGGGAAACCAGAGGAGCTCTCTCGACGCAGGACTCGGCTTGCTGAAGCGC
GCACGGCAAGAGGCGAGGGGCGGCGACTGGTGAGTACGCCAAAAATTTTGACTAGCGGAGGCTAGAAGGA
GAGAGATGGGTGCGAGAGCGTCAGTATTAAGCGGGGGAGAATTAGATCGCGATGGGAAAAAATTCGGTTA
AGGCCAGGGGGAAAGAAAAAATATAAATTAAAACATATAGTATGGGCAAGCAGGGAGCTAGAACGATTCG
CAGTTAATCCTGGCCTGTTAGAAACATCAGAAGGCTGTAGACAAATACTGGGACAGCTACAACCATCCCT
TCAGACAGGATCAGAAGAACTTAGATCATTATATAATACAGTAGCAACCCTCTATTGTGTGCATCAAAGG
ATAGAGATAAAAGACACCAAGGAAGCTTTAGACAAGATAGAGGAAGAGCAAAACAAAAGTAAGACCACCG
CACAGCAAGCGGCCGCTGATCTTCAGACCTGGAGGAGGAGATATGAGGGACAATTGGAGAAGTGAATTAT
ATAAATATAAAGTAGTAAAAATTGAACCATTAGGAGTAGCACCCACCAAGGCAAAGAGAAGAGTGGTGCA
GAGAGAAAAAAGAGCAGTGGGAATAGGAGCTTTGTTCCTTGGGTTCTTGGGAGCAGCAGGAAGCACTATG
GGCGCAGCGTCAATGACGCTGACGGTACAGGCCAGACAATTATTGTCTGGTATAGTGCAGCAGCAGAACA
ATTTGCTGAGGGCTATTGAGGCGCAACAGCATCTGTTGCAACTCACAGTCTGGGGCATCAAGCAGCTCCA
GGCAAGAATCCTGGCTGTGGAAAGATACCTAAAGGATCAACAGCTCCTGGGGATTTGGGGTTGCTCTGGA
AAACTCATTTGCACCACTGCTGTGCCTTGGAATGCTAGTTGGAGTAATAAATCTCTGGAACAGATTTGGA
ATCACACGACCTGGATGGAGTGGGACAGAGAAATTAACAATTACACAAGCTTAATACACTCCTTAATTGA
AGAATCGCAAAACCAGCAAGAAAAGAATGAACAAGAATTATTGGAATTAGATAAATGGGCAAGTTTGTGG
AATTGGTTTAACATAACAAATTGGCTGTGGTATATAAAATTATTCATAATGATAGTAGGAGGCTTGGTAG
GTTTAAGAATAGTTTTTGCTGTACTTTCTATAGTGAATAGAGTTAGGCAGGGATATTCACCATTATCGTT
TCAGACCCACCTCCCAACCCCGAGGGGACCCGACAGGCCCGAAGGAATAGAAGAAGAAGGTGGAGAGAGA
GACAGAGACAGATCCATTCGATTAGTGAACGGATCTCGACGGTATCGGTTAACTTTTAAAAGAAAAGGGG
GGATTGGGGGGTACAGTGCAGGGGAAAGAATAGTAGACATAATAGCAACAGACATACAAACTAAAGAATT
ACAAAAACAAATTACAAAAATTCAAAATTTTATCGATAAGCTTGGGAGTTCCGCTTACATAACTTACGGT
AAATGGCCCGCCTGGCTGACCGCCCAACGACCCCCGCCCATTGACGTCAATAATGACGTATGTTCCCATA
GTAACGCCAATAGGGACTTTCCATTGACGTCAATGGGTGGAGTATTTACGGTAAACTGCCCACTTGGCAG
TACATCAAGTGTATCATATGCCAAGTACGCCCCCTATTGACGTCAATGACGGTAAATGGCCCGCCTGGCA
TTATGCCCAGTACATGACCTTATGGGACTTTCCTACTTGGCAGTACATCTACGTATTAGTCATCGCTATT
ACCATGGTGATGCGGTTTTGGCAGTACATCAATGGGCGTGGATAGCGGTTTGACTCACGGGGATTTCCAA
GTCTCCACCCCATTGACGTCAATGGGAGTTTGTTTTGGCACCAAAATCAACGGGACTTTCCAAAATGTCG
TAACAACTCCGCCCCATTGACGCAAATGGGCGGTAGGCGTGTACGGTGGGAGGTCTATATAAGCAGAGCT
CTCCCTATCAGTGATAGAGATCTCCCTATCAGTGATAGAGATCGTCGACTAGTCCAGTGTGGTGGAATTC
TGCAGATATCAACAAGTTTGTACAAAAAAGCAGGCTCCGAATTCGCCCTTAGGAGGACAGCTATGGGATC
AACTGATCACATGGATCACTTCTCCCTTGGAGTGCTTGTGATTCTGCTCATGGTGCAGGAAGGGCTGAAG
AAGAGAATGACCACAAAGATCATCATAAGCACATCAATGGCAGTGCTGGTAGCTATGATCCTGGGAGGAT
TTTCAATGAGTGACCTGGCTAAGCTTGCAATTTTGATGGGCGCCACCTTCGCGGAAATGAACACTGGAGG
AGATGTAGCTCATCTGGCGCTGATAGCGGCATTCAAAGTCAGACCAGCGTTGCTGGTATCTTTCATCTTC
AGAGCTAATTGGACACCCCGTGAAAGCATGCTGCTGGCCTTGGCCTCGTGTCTTTTGCAAACTGCGATCT
CCGCCTTGGAAGGCGACCTGATGGTTCTCATCAATGGTTTTGCTTTGGCCTGGTTGGCAATACGAGCGAT
GGTTGTTCCACGCACTGATAACATCACCTTGGCAATCCTGGCTGCTCTGACACCACTGGCCCGGGGCACA
CTGCTTGTGGCGTGGAGAGCAGGCCTTGCTACTTGCGGGGGGTTTATGCTCCTCTCTCTGAAGGGAAAAG
GCAGTGTGAAGAAGAACTTACCATTTGTCATGGCCCTGGGACTAACCGCTGTGAGGCTGGTCGACCCCAT
CAACGTGGTGGGACTGCTGTTGCTCACAAGGAGTGGGAAGCGGAAGGGCGAATTCGACCCAGCTTTCTTG
TACAAAGTGGTTGATATCCAGCACAGTGGCGGCCGCTCGAGTCTAGAGGGGCCGCGGTTCGAAGGTAAGC
CTATCCCTAACCCTCTCCTCGGTCTCGATTCTACGCGTACCGGTTAGTAATGATCGACAATCAACCTCTG
GATTACAAAATTTGTGAAAGATTGACTGGTATTCTTAACTATGTTGCTCCTTTTACGCTATGTGGATACG
CTGCTTTAATGCCTTTGTATCATGCTATTGCTTCCCGTATGGCTTTCATTTTCTCCTCCTTGTATAAATC
CTGGTTGCTGTCTCTTTATGAGGAGTTGTGGCCCGTTGTCAGGCAACGTGGCGTGGTGTGCACTGTGTTT
GCTGACGCAACCCCCACTGGTTGGGGCATTGCCACCACCTGTCAGCTCCTTTCCGGGACTTTCGCTTTCC
CCCTCCCTATTGCCACGGCGGAACTCATCGCCGCCTGCCTTGCCCGCTGCTGGACAGGGGCTCGGCTGTT
GGGCACTGACAATTCCGTGGTGTTGTCGGGGAAGCTGACGTCCTTTCCATGGCTGCTCGCCTGTGTTGCC
ACCTGGATTCTGCGCGGGACGTCCTTCTGCTACGTCCCTTCGGCCCTCAATCCAGCGGACCTTCCTTCCC
GCGGCCTGCTGCCGGCTCTGCGGCCTCTTCCGCGTCTTCGCCTTCGCCCTCAGACGAGTCGGATCTCCCT
TTGGGCCGCCTCCCCGCCTGGCGATGGTACCGGTGTGGAAAGTCCCCAGGCTCCCCAGCAGGCAGAAGTA
TGCAAAGCATGCATCTCAATTAGTCAGCAACCAGGTGTGGAAAGTCCCCAGGCTCCCCAGCAGGCAGAAG
TATGCAAAGCATGCATCTCAATTAGTCAGCAACCATAGTCCCGCCCCTAACTCCGCCCATCCCGCCCCTA
ACTCCGCCCAGTTCCGCCCATTCTCCGCCCCATGGCTGACTAATTTTTTTTATTTATGCAGAGGCCGAGG
CCGCCTCTGCCTCTGAGCTATTCCAGAAGTAGTGAGGAGGCTTTTTTGGAGGCCTAGGCTTTTGCAAAAA
GCTCCCGGGAGCTTGTATATCCATTTTCGGATCTGATCAGCACGTGTTGACAATTAATCATCGGCATAGT
ATATCGGCATAGTATAATACGACAAGGTGAGGAACTAAACCATGGCCAAGCCTTTGTCTCAAGAAGAATC
CACCCTCATTGAAAGAGCAACGGCTACAATCAACAGCATCCCCATCTCTGAAGACTACAGCGTCGCCAGC
GCAGCTCTCTCTAGCGACGGCCGCATCTTCACTGGTGTCAATGTATATCATTTTACTGGGGGACCTTGTG
CAGAACTCGTGGTGCTGGGCACTGCTGCTGCTGCGGCAGCTGGCAACCTGACTTGTATCGTCGCGATCGG
AAATGAGAACAGGGGCATCTTGAGCCCCTGCGGACGGTGCCGACAGGTGCTTCTCGATCTGCATCCTGGG
ATCAAAGCCATAGTGAAGGACAGTGATGGACAGCCGACGGCAGTTGGGATTCGTGAATTGCTGCCCTCTG
GTTATGTGTGGGAGGGCTAAGCACAATTCGAGCTCGGTACCTTTAAGACCAATGACTTACAAGGCAGCTG
TAGATCTTAGCCACTTTTTAAAAGAAAAGGGGGGACTGGAAGGGCTAATTCACTCCCAACGAAGACAAGA
TCTGCTTTTTGCTTGTACTGGGTCTCTCTGGTTAGACCAGATCTGAGCCTGGGAGCTCTCTGGCTAACTA
GGGAACCCACTGCTTAAGCCTCAATAAAGCTTGCCTTGAGTGCTTCAAGTAGTGTGTGCCCGTCTGTTGT
GTGACTCTGGTAACTAGAGATCCCTCAGACCCTTTTAGTCAGTGTGGAAAATCTCTAGCAGTAGTAGTTC
ATGTCATCTTATTATTCAGTATTTATAACTTGCAAAGAAATGAATATCAGAGAGTGAGAGGAACTTGTTT
ATTGCAGCTTATAATGGTTACAAATAAAGCAATAGCATCACAAATTTCACAAATAAAGCATTTTTTTCAC
TGCATTCTAGTTGTGGTTTGTCCAAACTCATCAATGTATCTTATCATGTCTGGCTCTAGCTATCCCGCCC
CTAACTCCGCCCATCCCGCCCCTAACTCCGCCCAGTTCCGCCCATTCTCCGCCCCATGGCTGACTAATTT
TTTTTATTTATGCAGAGGCCGAGGCCGCCTCGGCCTCTGAGCTATTCCAGAAGTAGTGAGGAGGCTTTTT
TGGAGGCCTAGGGACGTACCCAATTCGCCCTATAGTGAGTCGTATTACGCGCGCTCACTGGCCGTCGTTT
TACAACGTCGTGACTGGGAAAACCCTGGCGTTACCCAACTTAATCGCCTTGCAGCACATCCCCCTTTCGC
CAGCTGGCGTAATAGCGAAGAGGCCCGCACCGATCGCCCTTCCCAACAGTTGCGCAGCCTGAATGGCGAA
TGGG
[124 nt withheld, positions 5745-5868]
C
[91 nt withheld, positions 5870-5960]
A
[49 nt withheld, positions 5962-6010]
CCTTTGACGTTGGAGTCCACGTTCTTT
[37 nt withheld, positions 6038-6074]
ACCCTATCTCGGTCTATTCTTTTGATTTATAAGGGATTTTGCCGATTTCGGCCTATTGGTTAAAAAATGA
GCTGATTTAACAAAAATTTAACGCGAATTTTAACAAAATATTAACGCTTACAATTTAGGTGGCACTTTTC
GGGGAAATGTGCGCGGAACCCCTATTTGTTTATTTTTCTAAATACATTCAAATATGTATCCGCTCATGAG
ACAATAACCCTGATAAATGCTTCAATAATATTGAAAAAGGAAGAGTATGAGTATTCAACATTTCCGTGTC
GCCCTTATTCCCTTTTTTGCGGCATTTTGCCTTCCTGTTTTTGCTCACCCAGAAACGCTGGTGAAAGTAA
AAGATGCTGAAGATCAGTTGGGTGCACGAGTGGGTTACATCGAACTGGATCTCAACAGCGGTAAGATCCT
TGAGAGTTTTCGCCCCGAAGAACGTTTTCCAATGATGAGCACTTTTAAAGTTCTGCTATGTGGCGCGGTA
TTATCCCGTATTGACGCCGGGCAAGAGCAACTCGGTCGCCGCATACACTATTCTCAGAATGACTTGGTTG
AGTACTCACCAGTCACAGAAAAGCATCTTACGGATGGCATGACAGTAAGAGAATTATGCAGTGCTGCCAT
AACCATGAGTGATAACACTGCGGCCAACTTACTTCTGACAACGATCGGAGGACCGAAGGAGCTAACCGCT
TTTTTGCACAACATGGGGGATCATGTAACTCGCCTTGATCGTTGGGAACCGGAGCTGAATGAAGCCATAC
CAAACGACGAGCGTGACACCACGATGCCTGTAGCAATGGCAACAACGTTGCGCAAACTATTAACTGGCGA
ACTACTTACTCTAGCTTCCCGGCAACAATTAATAGACTGGATGGAGGCGGATAAAGTTGCAGGACCACTT
CTGCGCTCGGCCCTTCCGGCTGGCTGGTTTATTGCTGATAAATCTGGAGCCGGTGAGCGTGGGTCTCGCG
GTATCATTGCAGCACTGGGGCCAGATGGTAAGCCCTCCCGTATCGTAGTTATCTACACGACGGGGAGTCA
GGCAACTATGGATGAACGAAATAGACAGATCGCTGAGATAGGTGCCTCACTGATTAAGCATTGGTAACTG
TCAGACCAAGTTTACTCATATATACTTTAGATTGATTTAAAACTTCATTTTTAATTTAAAAGGATCTAGG
TGAAGATCCTTTTTGATAATCTCATGACCAAAATCCCTTAACGTGAGTTTTCGTTCCACTGAGCGTCAGA
CCCCGTAGAAAAGATCAAAGGATCTTCTTGAGATCCTTTTTTTCTGCGCGTAATCTGCTGCTTGCAAACA
AAAAAACCACCGCTACCAGCGGTGGTTTGTTTGCCGGATCAAGAGCTACCAACTCTTTTTCCGAAGGTAA
CTGGCTTCAGCAGAGCGCAGATACCAAATACTGTTCTTCTAGTGTAGCCGTAGTTAGGCCACCACTTCAA
GAACTCTGTAGCACCGCCTACATACCTCGCTCTGCTAATCCTGTTACCAGTGGCTGCTGCCAGTGGCGAT
AAGTCGTGTCTTACCGGGTTGGACTCAAGACGATAGTTACCGGATAAGGCGCAGCGGTCGGGCTGAACGG
GGGGTTCGTGCACACAGCCCAGCTTGGAGCGAACGACCTACACCGAACTGAGATACCTACAGCGTGAGCT
ATGAGAAAGCGCCACGCTTCCCGAAGGGAGAAAGGCGGACAGGTATCCGGTAAGCGGCAGGGTCGGAACA
GGAGAGCGCACGAGGGAGCTTCCAGGGGGAAACGCCTGGTATCTTTATAGTCCTGTCGGGTTTCGCCACC
TCTGACTTGAGCGTCGATTTTTGTGATGCTCGTCAGGGGGGCGGAGCCTATGGAAAAACGCCAGCAACGC
GGCCTTTTTACGGTTCCTGGCCTTTTGCTGGCCTTTTGCTCACATGTTCTTTCCTGCGTTATCCCCTGAT
TCTGTGGATAACCGTATTACCGCCTTTGAGTGAGCTGATACCGCTCGCCGCAGCCGAACGACCGAGCGCA
GCGAGTCAGTGAGCGAGGAAGCGGAAGAGCGCCCAATACGCAAACCGCCTCTCCCCGCGCGTTGGCCGAT
TCATTAATGCAGCTGGCACGACAGGTTTCCCGACTGGAAAGCGGGCAGTGAGCGCAACGCAATTAATGTG
AGTTAGCTCACTCATTAGGCACCCCAGGCTTTACACTTTATGCTTCCGGCTCGTATGTTGTGTGGAATTG
TGAGCGGATAACAATTTCACACAGGAAACAGCTATGACCATGATTACGCCAAGCGCGCAATTAACCCTCA
CTAAAGGGAACAAAAGCTGGAGCTGCAAGCTT
