Features (pLannotate 1.2.2; 34 found; start..end, strand, type, name):
      3..304     +  enhancer       CMV enhancer: human cytomegalovirus immediate early enhancer
    305..508     +  promoter       CMV promoter: human cytomegalovirus (CMV) immediate early promoter
    510..529     +  promoter       PLtetO-1 promoter (fragment): modified phage lambda PL promoter with tet operator sites (Lutz and Bujard, 1997)
    531..550     +  promoter       PLtetO-1 promoter (fragment): modified phage lambda PL promoter with tet operator sites (Lutz and Bujard, 1997)
    590..614     +  protein_bind   attB1: mutant version of attB; recombination site for the Gateway® BP reaction BP Clonase™
    644..1321    +  CDS            POLG_ZIKVF (fragment): Experimental evidence at protein level: Swiss-Prot protein existence level 1. [RNA-directed RNA polymerase NS5]: Replicates the viral (+) and (-) RNA genome, and performs the capping of genomes in the cytoplasm (PubMed:30951555). Methylates viral RNA cap at guanine N-7 and ribose 2'-O positions. Once sufficient NS5 is expressed, binds to the cap-proximal structure and inhibits further translation of the viral genome (By similarity). Besides its role in RNA genome replication, also prevents the establishment of a cellular antiviral state by blocking the interferon-alpha/beta (IFN-alpha/beta) si
   1335..1359    -  protein_bind   attB2: mutant version of attB; recombination site for the Gateway® BP reaction BP Clonase™
   1412..1453    +  CDS            V5 tag: epitope tag from simian virus 5
   1477..2065    +  misc_feature   WPRE: woodchuck hepatitis virus posttranscriptional regulatory element
   2080..2396    +  promoter       SV40 promoter: SV40 enhancer and early promoter
   2444..2491    +  promoter       EM7 promoter: synthetic bacterial promoter&nbsp
   2510..2908    +  CDS            BSD: blasticidin S deaminase; Aspergillus terreus BSD; confers resistance to blasticidin
   2925..2993    +  CDS            nef (fragment): NEF_HV1Z2 - Experimental evidence at protein level: Swiss-Prot protein existence level 1. Extracellular Nef protein targets CD4(+) T-lymphocytes for apoptosis by interacting with CXCR4 surface receptors. From Human immunodeficiency virus type 1 group M subtype D (isolate Z2/CDC-Z34) (HIV-1).
   2995..3228    +  LTR            3' LTR (ΔU3): self-inactivating 3' long terminal repeat (LTR) from HIV-1
   3300..3421    +  polyA_signal   SV40 poly(A) signal: SV40 polyadenylation signal
   3461..3596    +  rep_origin     SV40 ori: SV40 origin of replication
   3617..3635    -  promoter       T7 promoter: promoter for bacteriophage T7 RNA polymerase
   3643..3798    +  CDS            lacZα (fragment): LacZα fragment of β-galactosidase; lacZ fragment
   3803..4231    +  rep_origin     f1 ori (sequence partly withheld): f1 bacteriophage origin of replication; arrow indicates direction of (+) strand synthesis
   4284..4388    +  promoter       AmpR promoter: bla
   4389..5249    +  CDS            AmpR: β-lactamase; bla; confers resistance to ampicillin, carbenicillin, and related antibiotics
   5420..6008    +  rep_origin     ori: high-copy-number ColE1/pMB1/pBR322/pUC origin of replication
   6191..6283    +  CDS            lacI (fragment): lac repressor; lacI; The lac repressor binds to the lac operator to inhibit transcription in E. coli. This inhibition can be relieved by adding lactose or isopropyl-β-D-thiogalactopyranoside (IPTG).
   6296..6317    +  protein_bind   CAP binding site: CAP binding activates transcription in the presence of cAMP. E. coli catabolite activator protein
   6332..6362    +  promoter       lac promoter: promoter for the E. coli lac operon
   6370..6386    +  protein_bind   lac operator: The lac repressor binds to the lac operator to inhibit transcription in E. coli. This inhibition can be relieved by adding lactose or isopropyl-β-D-thiogalactopyranoside (IPTG). lac repressor encoded by lacI
   6431..6449    +  promoter       T3 promoter: promoter for bacteriophage T3 RNA polymerase
   6477..6703    +  promoter       RSV promoter: Rous sarcoma virus enhancer/promoter
   6704..6884    +  LTR            5' LTR (truncated): truncated 5' long terminal repeat (LTR) from HIV-1
   6931..7056    +  misc_feature   HIV-1 Ψ: packaging signal of human immunodeficiency virus type 1
   7040..7403    +  CDS            HIV-1 gag (fragment): gag protein from human immunodeficiency virus 1; gag
   7549..7782    +  misc_feature   RRE: The Rev response element (RRE) of HIV-1 allows for Rev-dependent mRNA export from the nucleus to the cytoplasm.
   8159..8259    +  CDS            Rev (fragment): human immunodeficiency virus 1 (HIV-1) Rev protein; rev; enhances nuclear export of unspliced and incompletely spliced viral mRNAs
   8278..8395    +  misc_feature   cPPT/CTS: central polypurine tract and central termination sequence of HIV-1
>Addgene plasmid #120836 | pLenti6.3/NS2A | addgene full sequence | sequence record 234555 | Addgene NGS Result
GCTTACATAACTTACGGTAAATGGCCCGCCTGGCTGACCGCCCAACGACCCCCGCCCATTGACGTCAATA
ATGACGTATGTTCCCATAGTAACGCCAATAGGGACTTTCCATTGACGTCAATGGGTGGAGTATTTACGGT
AAACTGCCCACTTGGCAGTACATCAAGTGTATCATATGCCAAGTACGCCCCCTATTGACGTCAATGACGG
TAAATGGCCCGCCTGGCATTATGCCCAGTACATGACCTTATGGGACTTTCCTACTTGGCAGTACATCTAC
GTATTAGTCATCGCTATTACCATGGTGATGCGGTTTTGGCAGTACATCAATGGGCGTGGATAGCGGTTTG
ACTCACGGGGATTTCCAAGTCTCCACCCCATTGACGTCAATGGGAGTTTGTTTTGGCACCAAAATCAACG
GGACTTTCCAAAATGTCGTAACAACTCCGCCCCATTGACGCAAATGGGCGGTAGGCGTGTACGGTGGGAG
GTCTATATAAGCAGAGCTCTCCCTATCAGTGATAGAGATCTCCCTATCAGTGATAGAGATCGTCGACTAG
TCCAGTGTGGTGGAATTCTGCAGATATCAACAAGTTTGTACAAAAAAGCAGGCTCCGAATTCGCCCTTAG
GAGGACAGCTATGGGATCAACTGATCACATGGATCACTTCTCCCTTGGAGTGCTTGTGATTCTGCTCATG
GTGCAGGAAGGGCTGAAGAAGAGAATGACCACAAAGATCATCATAAGCACATCAATGGCAGTGCTGGTAG
CTATGATCCTGGGAGGATTTTCAATGAGTGACCTGGCTAAGCTTGCAATTTTGATGGGCGCCACCTTCGC
GGAAATGAACACTGGAGGAGATGTAGCTCATCTGGCGCTGATAGCGGCATTCAAAGTCAGACCAGCGTTG
CTGGTATCTTTCATCTTCAGAGCTAATTGGACACCCCGTGAAAGCATGCTGCTGGCCTTGGCCTCGTGTC
TTTTGCAAACTGCGATCTCCGCCTTGGAAGGCGACCTGATGGTTCTCATCAATGGTTTTGCTTTGGCCTG
GTTGGCAATACGAGCGATGGTTGTTCCACGCACTGATAACATCACCTTGGCAATCCTGGCTGCTCTGACA
CCACTGGCCCGGGGCACACTGCTTGTGGCGTGGAGAGCAGGCCTTGCTACTTGCGGGGGGTTTATGCTCC
TCTCTCTGAAGGGAAAAGGCAGTGTGAAGAAGAACTTACCATTTGTCATGGCCCTGGGACTAACCGCTGT
GAGGCTGGTCGACCCCATCAACGTGGTGGGACTGCTGTTGCTCACAAGGAGTGGGAAGCGGAAGGGCGAA
TTCGACCCAGCTTTCTTGTACAAAGTGGTTGATATCCAGCACAGTGGCGGCCGCTCGAGTCTAGAGGGCC
CGCGGTTCGAAGGTAAGCCTATCCCTAACCCTCTCCTCGGTCTCGATTCTACGCGTACCGGTTAGTAATG
ATCGACAATCAACCTCTGGATTACAAAATTTGTGAAAGATTGACTGGTATTCTTAACTATGTTGCTCCTT
TTACGCTATGTGGATACGCTGCTTTAATGCCTTTGTATCATGCTATTGCTTCCCGTATGGCTTTCATTTT
CTCCTCCTTGTATAAATCCTGGTTGCTGTCTCTTTATGAGGAGTTGTGGCCCGTTGTCAGGCAACGTGGC
GTGGTGTGCACTGTGTTTGCTGACGCAACCCCCACTGGTTGGGGCATTGCCACCACCTGTCAGCTCCTTT
CCGGGACTTTCGCTTTCCCCCTCCCTATTGCCACGGCGGAACTCATCGCCGCCTGCCTTGCCCGCTGCTG
GACAGGGGCTCGGCTGTTGGGCACTGACAATTCCGTGGTGTTGTCGGGGAAGCTGACGTCCTTTCCATGG
CTGCTCGCCTGTGTTGCCACCTGGATTCTGCGCGGGACGTCCTTCTGCTACGTCCCTTCGGCCCTCAATC
CAGCGGACCTTCCTTCCCGCGGCCTGCTGCCGGCTCTGCGGCCTCTTCCGCGTCTTCGCCTTCGCCCTCA
GACGAGTCGGATCTCCCTTTGGGCCGCCTCCCCGCCTGGCGATGGTACCGGTGTGGAAAGTCCCCAGGCT
CCCCAGCAGGCAGAAGTATGCAAAGCATGCATCTCAATTAGTCAGCAACCAGGTGTGGAAAGTCCCCAGG
CTCCCCAGCAGGCAGAAGTATGCAAAGCATGCATCTCAATTAGTCAGCAACCATAGTCCCGCCCCTAACT
CCGCCCATCCCGCCCCTAACTCCGCCCAGTTCCGCCCATTCTCCGCCCCATGGCTGACTAATTTTTTTTA
TTTATGCAGAGGCCGAGGCCGCCTCTGCCTCTGAGCTATTCCAGAAGTAGTGAGGAGGCTTTTTTGGAGG
CCTAGGCTTTTGCAAAAAGCTCCCGGGAGCTTGTATATCCATTTTCGGATCTGATCAGCACGTGTTGACA
ATTAATCATCGGCATAGTATATCGGCATAGTATAATACGACAAGGTGAGGAACTAAACCATGGCCAAGCC
TTTGTCTCAAGAAGAATCCACCCTCATTGAAAGAGCAACGGCTACAATCAACAGCATCCCCATCTCTGAA
GACTACAGCGTCGCCAGCGCAGCTCTCTCTAGCGACGGCCGCATCTTCACTGGTGTCAATGTATATCATT
TTACTGGGGGACCTTGTGCAGAACTCGTGGTGCTGGGCACTGCTGCTGCTGCGGCAGCTGGCAACCTGAC
TTGTATCGTCGCGATCGGAAATGAGAACAGGGGCATCTTGAGCCCCTGCGGACGGTGCCGACAGGTGCTT
CTCGATCTGCATCCTGGGATCAAAGCCATAGTGAAGGACAGTGATGGACAGCCGACGGCAGTTGGGATTC
GTGAATTGCTGCCCTCTGGTTATGTGTGGGAGGGCTAAGCACAATTCGAGCTCGGTACCTTTAAGACCAA
TGACTTACAAGGCAGCTGTAGATCTTAGCCACTTTTTAAAAGAAAAGGGGGGACTGGAAGGGCTAATTCA
CTCCCAACGAAGACAAGATCTGCTTTTTGCTTGTACTGGGTCTCTCTGGTTAGACCAGATCTGAGCCTGG
GAGCTCTCTGGCTAACTAGGGAACCCACTGCTTAAGCCTCAATAAAGCTTGCCTTGAGTGCTTCAAGTAG
TGTGTGCCCGTCTGTTGTGTGACTCTGGTAACTAGAGATCCCTCAGACCCTTTTAGTCAGTGTGGAAAAT
CTCTAGCAGTAGTAGTTCATGTCATCTTATTATTCAGTATTTATAACTTGCAAAGAAATGAATATCAGAG
AGTGAGAGGAACTTGTTTATTGCAGCTTATAATGGTTACAAATAAAGCAATAGCATCACAAATTTCACAA
ATAAAGCATTTTTTTCACTGCATTCTAGTTGTGGTTTGTCCAAACTCATCAATGTATCTTATCATGTCTG
GCTCTAGCTATCCCGCCCCTAACTCCGCCCATCCCGCCCCTAACTCCGCCCAGTTCCGCCCATTCTCCGC
CCCATGGCTGACTAATTTTTTTTATTTATGCAGAGGCCGAGGCCGCCTCGGCCTCTGAGCTATTCCAGAA
GTAGTGAGGAGGCTTTTTTGGAGGCCTAGGGACGTACCCAATTCGCCCTATAGTGAGTCGTATTACGCGC
GCTCACTGGCCGTCGTTTTACAACGTCGTGACTGGGAAAACCCTGGCGTTACCCAACTTAATCGCCTTGC
AGCACATCCCCCTTTCGCCAGCTGGCGTAATAGCGAAGAGGCCCGCACCGATCGCCCTTCCCAACAGTTG
CGCAGCCTGAATGGCGAATGGG
[124 nt withheld, positions 3803-3926]
C
[91 nt withheld, positions 3928-4018]
A
[49 nt withheld, positions 4020-4068]
CCTTTGACGTTGGAGTCCACGTTCTTT
[37 nt withheld, positions 4096-4132]
ACCCTATCTCGGTCTATTCTTTTGATTTATAAGGGATTTTGCCGATTTCGGCCTATTGGTTAAAAAATGA
GCTGATTTAACAAAAATTTAACGCGAATTTTAACAAAATATTAACGCTTACAATTTAGGTGGCACTTTTC
GGGGAAATGTGCGCGGAACCCCTATTTGTTTATTTTTCTAAATACATTCAAATATGTATCCGCTCATGAG
ACAATAACCCTGATAAATGCTTCAATAATATTGAAAAAGGAAGAGTATGAGTATTCAACATTTCCGTGTC
GCCCTTATTCCCTTTTTTGCGGCATTTTGCCTTCCTGTTTTTGCTCACCCAGAAACGCTGGTGAAAGTAA
AAGATGCTGAAGATCAGTTGGGTGCACGAGTGGGTTACATCGAACTGGATCTCAACAGCGGTAAGATCCT
TGAGAGTTTTCGCCCCGAAGAACGTTTTCCAATGATGAGCACTTTTAAAGTTCTGCTATGTGGCGCGGTA
TTATCCCGTATTGACGCCGGGCAAGAGCAACTCGGTCGCCGCATACACTATTCTCAGAATGACTTGGTTG
AGTACTCACCAGTCACAGAAAAGCATCTTACGGATGGCATGACAGTAAGAGAATTATGCAGTGCTGCCAT
AACCATGAGTGATAACACTGCGGCCAACTTACTTCTGACAACGATCGGAGGACCGAAGGAGCTAACCGCT
TTTTTGCACAACATGGGGGATCATGTAACTCGCCTTGATCGTTGGGAACCGGAGCTGAATGAAGCCATAC
CAAACGACGAGCGTGACACCACGATGCCTGTAGCAATGGCAACAACGTTGCGCAAACTATTAACTGGCGA
ACTACTTACTCTAGCTTCCCGGCAACAATTAATAGACTGGATGGAGGCGGATAAAGTTGCAGGACCACTT
CTGCGCTCGGCCCTTCCGGCTGGCTGGTTTATTGCTGATAAATCTGGAGCCGGTGAGCGTGGGTCTCGCG
GTATCATTGCAGCACTGGGGCCAGATGGTAAGCCCTCCCGTATCGTAGTTATCTACACGACGGGGAGTCA
GGCAACTATGGATGAACGAAATAGACAGATCGCTGAGATAGGTGCCTCACTGATTAAGCATTGGTAACTG
TCAGACCAAGTTTACTCATATATACTTTAGATTGATTTAAAACTTCATTTTTAATTTAAAAGGATCTAGG
TGAAGATCCTTTTTGATAATCTCATGACCAAAATCCCTTAACGTGAGTTTTCGTTCCACTGAGCGTCAGA
CCCCGTAGAAAAGATCAAAGGATCTTCTTGAGATCCTTTTTTTCTGCGCGTAATCTGCTGCTTGCAAACA
AAAAAACCACCGCTACCAGCGGTGGTTTGTTTGCCGGATCAAGAGCTACCAACTCTTTTTCCGAAGGTAA
CTGGCTTCAGCAGAGCGCAGATACCAAATACTGTTCTTCTAGTGTAGCCGTAGTTAGGCCACCACTTCAA
GAACTCTGTAGCACCGCCTACATACCTCGCTCTGCTAATCCTGTTACCAGTGGCTGCTGCCAGTGGCGAT
AAGTCGTGTCTTACCGGGTTGGACTCAAGACGATAGTTACCGGATAAGGCGCAGCGGTCGGGCTGAACGG
GGGGTTCGTGCACACAGCCCAGCTTGGAGCGAACGACCTACACCGAACTGAGATACCTACAGCGTGAGCT
ATGAGAAAGCGCCACGCTTCCCGAAGGGAGAAAGGCGGACAGGTATCCGGTAAGCGGCAGGGTCGGAACA
GGAGAGCGCACGAGGGAGCTTCCAGGGGGAAACGCCTGGTATCTTTATAGTCCTGTCGGGTTTCGCCACC
TCTGACTTGAGCGTCGATTTTTGTGATGCTCGTCAGGGGGGCGGAGCCTATGGAAAAACGCCAGCAACGC
GGCCTTTTTACGGTTCCTGGCCTTTTGCTGGCCTTTTGCTCACATGTTCTTTCCTGCGTTATCCCCTGAT
TCTGTGGATAACCGTATTACCGCCTTTGAGTGAGCTGATACCGCTCGCCGCAGCCGAACGACCGAGCGCA
GCGAGTCAGTGAGCGAGGAAGCGGAAGAGCGCCCAATACGCAAACCGCCTCTCCCCGCGCGTTGGCCGAT
TCATTAATGCAGCTGGCACGACAGGTTTCCCGACTGGAAAGCGGGCAGTGAGCGCAACGCAATTAATGTG
AGTTAGCTCACTCATTAGGCACCCCAGGCTTTACACTTTATGCTTCCGGCTCGTATGTTGTGTGGAATTG
TGAGCGGATAACAATTTCACACAGGAAACAGCTATGACCATGATTACGCCAAGCGCGCAATTAACCCTCA
CTAAAGGGAACAAAAGCTGGAGCTGCAAGCTTAATGTAGTCTTATGCAATACTCTTGTAGTCTTGCAACA
TGGTAACGATGAGTTAGCAACATGCCTTACAAGGAGAGAAAAAGCACCGTGCATGCCGATTGGTGGAAGT
AAGGTGGTACGATCGTGCCTTATTAGGAAGGCAACAGACGGGTCTGACATGGATTGGACGAACCACTGAA
TTGCCGCATTGCAGAGATATTGTATTTAAGTGCCTAGCTCGATACATAAACGGGTCTCTCTGGTTAGACC
AGATCTGAGCCTGGGAGCTCTCTGGCTAACTAGGGAACCCACTGCTTAAGCCTCAATAAAGCTTGCCTTG
AGTGCTTCAAGTAGTGTGTGCCCGTCTGTTGTGTGACTCTGGTAACTAGAGATCCCTCAGACCCTTTTAG
TCAGTGTGGAAAATCTCTAGCAGTGGCGCCCGAACAGGGACTTGAAAGCGAAAGGGAAACCAGAGGAGCT
CTCTCGACGCAGGACTCGGCTTGCTGAAGCGCGCACGGCAAGAGGCGAGGGGCGGCGACTGGTGAGTACG
CCAAAAATTTTGACTAGCGGAGGCTAGAAGGAGAGAGATGGGTGCGAGAGCGTCAGTATTAAGCGGGGGA
GAATTAGATCGCGATGGGAAAAAATTCGGTTAAGGCCAGGGGGAAAGAAAAAATATAAATTAAAACATAT
AGTATGGGCAAGCAGGGAGCTAGAACGATTCGCAGTTAATCCTGGCCTGTTAGAAACATCAGAAGGCTGT
AGACAAATACTGGGACAGCTACAACCATCCCTTCAGACAGGATCAGAAGAACTTAGATCATTATATAATA
CAGTAGCAACCCTCTATTGTGTGCATCAAAGGATAGAGATAAAAGACACCAAGGAAGCTTTAGACAAGAT
AGAGGAAGAGCAAAACAAAAGTAAGACCACCGCACAGCAAGCGGCCGCTGATCTTCAGACCTGGAGGAGG
AGATATGAGGGACAATTGGAGAAGTGAATTATATAAATATAAAGTAGTAAAAATTGAACCATTAGGAGTA
GCACCCACCAAGGCAAAGAGAAGAGTGGTGCAGAGAGAAAAAAGAGCAGTGGGAATAGGAGCTTTGTTCC
TTGGGTTCTTGGGAGCAGCAGGAAGCACTATGGGCGCAGCGTCAATGACGCTGACGGTACAGGCCAGACA
ATTATTGTCTGGTATAGTGCAGCAGCAGAACAATTTGCTGAGGGCTATTGAGGCGCAACAGCATCTGTTG
CAACTCACAGTCTGGGGCATCAAGCAGCTCCAGGCAAGAATCCTGGCTGTGGAAAGATACCTAAAGGATC
AACAGCTCCTGGGGATTTGGGGTTGCTCTGGAAAACTCATTTGCACCACTGCTGTGCCTTGGAATGCTAG
TTGGAGTAATAAATCTCTGGAACAGATTTGGAATCACACGACCTGGATGGAGTGGGACAGAGAAATTAAC
AATTACACAAGCTTAATACACTCCTTAATTGAAGAATCGCAAAACCAGCAAGAAAAGAATGAACAAGAAT
TATTGGAATTAGATAAATGGGCAAGTTTGTGGAATTGGTTTAACATAACAAATTGGCTGTGGTATATAAA
ATTATTCATAATGATAGTAGGAGGCTTGGTAGGTTTAAGAATAGTTTTTGCTGTACTTTCTATAGTGAAT
AGAGTTAGGCAGGGATATTCACCATTATCGTTTCAGACCCACCTCCCAACCCCGAGGGGACCCGACAGGC
CCGAAGGAATAGAAGAAGAAGGTGGAGAGAGAGACAGAGACAGATCCATTCGATTAGTGAACGGATCTCG
ACGGTATCGGTTAACTTTTAAAAGAAAAGGGGGGATTGGGGGGTACAGTGCAGGGGAAAGAATAGTAGAC
ATAATAGCAACAGACATACAAACTAAAGAATTACAAAAACAAATTACAAAAATTCAAAATTTTATCGATA
AGCTTGGGAGTTCC
